>Addgene plasmid #213990 | pEM8318 | addgene full sequence | sequence record 424905 | Addgene NGS Result
CTCGAGGATCCCGGGTACCTGCAGCTAGCGTCGACGAAAGGCTACGGCCGTTAATTGGTCGCCTGAGAAG
TTACGGAGAGTAAAA
[114 nt withheld, positions 86-199]
TGATTTTTTCGCATATTTTTCTTGCAAAGTTGGGTTGAGCTGGCTAGATTAGCCAGCCAATCTTTTGTAT
GTCTGTACGTTTCCATTTGAGTATCCTGAAAACGGGCTTTTCAGCATGGTACGTACATATTAAATAGTAG
GAGTGCATAGTGGCCCGTATAGCAGGCATTAACATTCCTGATCAGAAACACGCCGTGATCGCGTTAACTT
CGATCTACGGTGTCGGCAAGACCCGTTCTAAAGCCATCCTGGCTGGAATTCATAAGGAGGAAAAACATAT
GGTGAGCAAGGGCGAGGAGCTGTTCACCGGCGTTGTTCCCATCCTGGTTGAGCTGGACGGCGACGTTAAC
GGCCACAAGTTCAGCGTTCGCGGCGAGGGCGAGGGCGACGCCACCAACGGCAAGCTGACCCTGAAGTTCA
TCTGCACCACCGGCAAGCTGCCTGTTCCTTGGCCCACCCTGGTGACCACCCTGAGCTGGGGCGTGCAGGT
GTTCGCCAGATACCCCGACCACATGAAGCAGCACGACTTCTTCAAGAGCGCCATGCCCGAGGGCTACGTG
CAGGAGAGAACCATCTCCTTCAAGGACGACGGCACCTACAAGACCAGAGCCGAGGTGAAGTTCGAGGGCG
ACACCCTGGTGAACAGAATCGAGCTGAAGGGCATCGACTTCAAGGAGGACGGCAACATCCTGGGCCACAA
GCTGGAGTACAACTACTTCAGCGACAACGTGTACATCACCGCCGACAAGCAGAAGAACGGCATCAAGGCC
AACTTCAAGATCAGACACAACGTTGAGGACGGCGGCGTGCAGCTGGCCGACCACTACCAGCAGAACACCC
CTATCGGCGACGGCCCCGTTCTGCTGCCTGACAACCACTACCTGAGCACCCAGAGCAAGCTGAGCAAGGA
CCCCAACGAGAAGAGAGACCACATGGTGCTGCTGGAGTTCGTGACCGCCGCCGGCATCACCCTGGGCATG
GACGAGCTGTACAAGTGATAAGCGGCCGCTCTAGAGGCATCAAATAAAACGAAAGGCTCAGTCGAAAGAC
TGGGCCTTTCGTTTTATCTGTTGTTTGTCGGTGAACGCTCTCCTGAGTAGGACAAATCCGCCGCCCTAGA
CCTAGGCGGAGATATTCCGCTTCCTCGCTCACTGACTCGCTCCGCTCGGTCGTTCGGCTGCGGCGAGCGG
TACCGGCTTACTGGCGGGGCGGAAATTTCCTGGAAGATGCCAGGAAGAAACTTAACAGGGAAGCGATAAG
GCCACGGCAGAGCCGTTTTTCCATAGGCTCCGCCCCCCTGACAAGCATCACGAAATCTGACGCTCAAATC
AGTGGTGGCGAAACCCGACAGGACTTAAAGATACCAGGCGTTTCCCCCTGGTGGCTCCCTCGTGCGCTCT
CCTGTTCCTGCCTTTCGGTTTACCGGTGTCACTCCGCTGTTATGGCCGCGTTTATCTCATTCCACGCCTG
ACACTCGGTTCCGGGAAGGCAGTTCGCTCCAAGCTGGACTGTATGCACGAACCCCCCGTTCAGTCCGACT
GCTGCGCCTGTTCCGGTAACTATCGACTTGAGTCCAAGCCGGAAAGACACGACAAAGCGCCACTGGCAGC
AGCCACTGGTAAGAGGGTGTACAAGAGATTACTGATGCAGAGTTCTTGAAGTCAGAGCCAAACTACGGCT
AAACTGGAAGGACGAATTTGGTGGCAGCGGTCTTGTACACCCTGTTACCACGGTTCAGAAGTTCCCCAAC
TTACTGAACCTTCGAAAAACCACCTCCCCAGGTGGTTTTTTCGTTTTCAGAGCAAGAGATTACGACGCAA
CGGAAAGGATCTCAAGAGGTTCATCTTACTAGTGCTTGGATTCTCACCAATAAAAAACGCCCGGCGGCAA
CCGAGCGTTCTGAACAAATCCAGATGGAGTTCTGAGGTCATTACTGGATCTATCAACAGGAGTCCAAGCG
AGCTCGTAAACTTGGTCTGACAGTTACCAATGCTTAATCAGTGAGGCACCTATCTCAGCGATCTGTCTAT
TTCGTTCATCCATAGTTGCCTGACTCCCCGTCGTGTAGATAACTACGATACGGGAGGGCTTACCATCTGG
CCCCAGTGCTGCAATGATACCGCGAGACCCACGCTCACCGGCTCCAGATTTATCAGCAATAAACCAGCCA
GCCGGAAGGGCCGAGCGCAGAAGTGGTCCTGCAACTTTATCCGCCTCCATCCAGTCTATTAATTGTTGCC
GGGAAGCTAGAGTAAGTAGTTCGCCAGTTAATAGTTTGCGCAACGTTGTTGCCATTGCTACAGGCATCGT
GGTGTCACGCTCGTCGTTTGGTATGGCTTCATTCAGCTCCGGTTCCCAACGATCAAGGCGAGTTACATGA
TCCCCCATGTTGTGCAAAAAAGCGGTTAGCTCCTTCGGTCCTCCGATCGTTGTCAGAAGTAAGTTGGCCG
CAGTGTTATCACTCATGGTTATGGCAGCACTGCATAATTCTCTTACTGTCATGCCATCCGTAAGATGCTT
TTCTGTGACTGGTGAGTACTCAACCAAGTCATTCTGAGAATAGTGTATGCGGCGACCGAGTTGCTCTTGC
CCGGCGTCAATACGGGATAATACCGCGCCACATAGCAGAACTTTAAAAGTGCTCATCATTGGAAAACGTT
CTTCGGGGCGAAAACTCTCAAGGATCTTACCGCTGTTGAGATCCAGTTCGATGTAACCCACTCGTGCACC
CAACTGATCTTCAGCATCTTTTACTTTCACCAGCGTTTCTGGGTGAGCAAAAACAGGAAGGCAAAATGCC
GCAAAAAAGGGAATAAGGGCGACACGGAAATGTTGAATACTCATACTCTTCCTTTTTCAATATTATTGAA
GCATTTATCAGGGTTATTGTCTCATGAGCGGATACATATTTGAATGTATTTAGAAAAATAAACAAATAGG
GGTTCCGCGCACATTTCCCCGAAAAGTGCCACCTGACGTCTAAGAAACCATTATTATCATGACATTAACC
TATAAAAATAGGCGTATCACGAGGCCCTTTCGTCTTCAC
Features (pLannotate 1.2.2; 10 found; start..end, strand, type, name):
     86..199     +  CDS            rpmJ (sequence withheld): RL36_ECOLI - Experimental evidence at protein level: Swiss-Prot protein existence level 1. From Escherichia coli (strain K12).
    269..380     +  ncRNA          Alpha RBS: Accession: RF00140 - Alpha operon ribosome binding site
    478..1194    +  CDS            Superfolder mTurquoise2 ox: Superfolder mTurquoise2 ox is a basic (constitutively fluorescent) cyan fluorescent protein published in 2019, derived from Aequorea victoria.
   1220..1306    +  terminator     rrnB T1 terminator: Escherichia coli rrnB; transcription terminator T1 from the E. coli rrnB gene
   1334..1390    -  rep_origin     RSF ori (fragment): Plasmids containing the RSF 1030 origin of replication can be propagated in E. coli cells that contain additional plasmids with compatible origins.
   1477..1821    -  rep_origin     p15A ori (fragment): Plasmids containing the medium-copy-number p15A origin of replication can be propagated in E. coli cells that contain a second plasmid with the ColE1 origin.
   1891..1992    +  ncRNA          RNAI: Accession: RF00106 - RNAI
   2059..2153    -  terminator     lambda t0 terminator: transcription terminator from phage lambda
   2183..3043    -  CDS            AmpR: β-lactamase; bla; confers resistance to ampicillin, carbenicillin, and related antibiotics
   3044..3148    -  promoter       AmpR promoter: bla
