[The description below was written by a language model from this plasmid's Addgene catalogue record and pLannotate feature annotations shown in this document.]
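Description:
pEM8318 is a small bacterial expression plasmid (about 3.2 kb) built on the pKH70-PrpsM backbone and designed to produce the cyan fluorescent protein sfmTurquoise2ox from the PrpsM promoter. It is maintained in E. coli under ampicillin selection, provided by a β-lactamase (AmpR) gene with its own bla promoter and followed by a phage lambda t0 terminator. The catalogue lists it as low copy. The feature annotation detects only fragments matching p15A and RSF-type origins together with an RNAI regulatory RNA, which points to a p15A-family replicon, a type generally compatible with ColE1-origin plasmids, though the record does not name the origin explicitly.

The expression cassette begins with a stretch of E. coli chromosomal sequence that annotates as the ribosomal protein gene rpmJ followed by the alpha operon ribosome binding site element. This is consistent with the native region upstream of rpsM having been used as the promoter fragment, although the promoter itself is not annotated as a separate feature. Downstream lies the synthetic sfmTurquoise2ox coding sequence, a superfolder, constitutively fluorescent cyan variant derived from Aequorea victoria GFP. Transcription is stopped by the rrnB T1 terminator, which insulates the cassette from the replication region. The insert was introduced by Gibson assembly.

As a ribosomal protein gene promoter, PrpsM would be expected to drive expression without an inducer. The plasmid belongs to a set of fluorescent tools intended for standardized work in Gram-negative bacteria, where it can serve to label cells with cyan fluorescence or as a reference for comparing fluorescent proteins.
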