Addgene plasmid #213990: pEM8318
Purpose: PrpsM driven expression of sfmTurquoise2ox
Depositing lab: Marc Erhardt. Depositing organization: Humboldt-Universitaet zu Berlin. Publication: Fluorescent tools for the standardized work in Gram-negative bacteria. Delgadillo-Guevara M, Halte M, Erhardt M, Popp PF. J Biol Eng. 2024 Apr 8;18(1):25. doi: 10.1186/s13036-024-00420-9. PubMed 38589953.
Backbone
  Vector backbone: pKH70-PrpsM
  Vector type: Bacterial Expression
Growth in bacteria
  Bacterial resistance: Ampicillin, 100 μg/mL
  Growth temperature: 37°C
  Growth strain: DH5alpha
  Copy number: Low Copy
Gene/Insert
  Gene/Insert name: sfmTurquoise2ox
  Species: Synthetic
  Promoter: PrpsM
  Cloning method: Gibson Cloning
Terms and licenses: Academic/Nonprofit Terms; Industry Terms: Not Available to Industry
How to cite: pEM8318 was a gift from Marc Erhardt (Addgene plasmid # 213990 ; http://n2t.net/addgene:213990 ; RRID:Addgene_213990)
